Addgene plasmid #46650: pcDNA3.2 mir-1-1 reporter cel-lsy-6
Depositing lab: David Bartel. Depositing organization: Whitehead Institute for Biomedical Research. Publication: Beyond Secondary Structure: Primary-Sequence Determinants License Pri-miRNA Hairpins for Processing. Auyeung VC, Ulitsky I, McGeary SE, Bartel DP. Cell. 2013 Feb 14;152(4):844-58. doi: 10.1016/j.cell.2013.01.031. PubMed 23415231.
Backbone
  Vector backbone: pcDNA3.2 V5-DEST mir-1-1 reporter
  Backbone manufacturer: Bartel lab (Addgene plasmid# 46646)
  Backbone size w/o insert (bp): 8038
  Vector type: Mammalian Expression, RNAi
  Selectable markers: Neomycin (select with G418)
Growth in bacteria
  Bacterial resistance: Ampicillin, 100 μg/mL
  Growth temperature: 37°C
  Growth strain: DH5alpha
  Copy number: High Copy
Gene/Insert
  Gene/Insert name: cel-lsy-6 (alt name: lsy-6 pri-mRNA)
  Species: C. elegans (nematode)
  Promoter: CMV
  Tag / fusion protein: hsa-mir-1-1 (C terminal on insert); V5 (C terminal on backbone)
  Cloning method: Gateway Cloning
  Sequencing primers: 5′ CMV-F; 3′ TK-pA-R
Terms and licenses: Academic/Nonprofit Terms; Industry Terms: Not Available to Industry
How to cite: pcDNA3.2 mir-1-1 reporter cel-lsy-6 was a gift from David Bartel (Addgene plasmid # 46650 ; http://n2t.net/addgene:46650 ; RRID:Addgene_46650)
