[The description below was written by a language model from this plasmid's Addgene catalogue record and pLannotate feature annotations shown in this document.]
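Description:
pcDNA3.2 mir-1-1 reporter cel-lsy-6 is a mammalian expression plasmid built for studying pri-miRNA processing. It derives from a pcDNA3.2 V5-DEST backbone that had been modified to carry a human mir-1-1 hairpin, and the C. elegans lsy-6 primary microRNA fragment was introduced by Gateway recombination. In bacteria it is maintained at high copy through a ColE1/pUC-type origin with ampicillin selection (AmpR under its own promoter). An f1 origin is also present. For mammalian cells, an SV40 early promoter drives a neomycin phosphotransferase gene followed by an SV40 poly(A) signal, allowing G418 selection.

The payload is a single CMV enhancer/promoter-driven transcription unit. Downstream of the promoter (and a T7 promoter) lie attB1 and attB2 sites flanking the lsy-6 precursor hairpin, followed by the mir-1 precursor hairpin, the backbone's V5 tag sequence and the HSV TK polyadenylation signal. Because the insert is a noncoding RNA, the V5 tag is a leftover of the backbone rather than a functional fusion, and the "tag" listed for the insert is simply the hsa-mir-1-1 hairpin positioned 3′ of it. Placing the two hairpins on one transcript suggests that mir-1-1 acts as a co-transcribed internal reference for the processing of the nematode lsy-6 hairpin in mammalian cells, though the record does not spell this out. That reading is consistent with the associated work on primary-sequence determinants of pri-miRNA recognition.

The annotated sequence is 6,150 nt, shorter than the 8,038 bp listed for the empty destination backbone. This is expected, since Gateway recombination replaces the destination cassette with the small insert. Short annotated fragments (HIV-1 LTR, bGH poly(A), ble, lacI) are probably backbone remnants or spurious matches.
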