Features (pLannotate 1.2.2; 24 found; start..end, strand, type, name):
     36..80      -  misc_feature   bom (fragment): basis of mobility region from pBR322
    235..614     +  enhancer       CMV enhancer: human cytomegalovirus immediate early enhancer
    615..818     +  promoter       CMV promoter: human cytomegalovirus (CMV) immediate early promoter
    814..847     +  LTR            5' LTR (truncated) (fragment): truncated 5' long terminal repeat (LTR) from HIV-1
    863..881     +  promoter       T7 promoter: promoter for bacteriophage T7 RNA polymerase
    911..935     +  protein_bind   attB1: mutant version of attB; recombination site for the Gateway® BP reaction BP Clonase™
   1091..1163    +  ncRNA          lsy-6: Accession: RF00823 - lsy-6 microRNA precursor family
   1263..1287    -  protein_bind   attB2: mutant version of attB; recombination site for the Gateway® BP reaction BP Clonase™
   1365..1441    +  ncRNA          mir-1: Accession: RF00103 - mir-1 microRNA precursor family
   1640..1681    +  CDS            V5 tag: epitope tag from simian virus 5
   1765..1813    +  polyA_signal   HSV TK poly(A) signal: herpes simplex virus thymidine kinase polyadenylation signal (Cole and Stacy, 1985)
   1904..1920    -  polyA_signal   bGH poly(A) signal (fragment): bovine growth hormone polyadenylation signal
   2015..2443    +  rep_origin     f1 ori (sequence partly withheld): f1 bacteriophage origin of replication; arrow indicates direction of (+) strand synthesis
   2457..2786    +  promoter       SV40 promoter: SV40 enhancer and early promoter
   2853..3644    +  CDS            neo: KKA2_KLEPN - Also known as kan, nptII. Experimental evidence at protein level: Swiss-Prot protein existence level 1. Resistance to kanamycin, neomycin, paromomycin, ribostamycin, butirosin and gentamicin B. From Klebsiella pneumoniae.
   3670..3828    +  CDS            ble (fragment): BLE_KLEPN - Experimental evidence at protein level: Swiss-Prot protein existence level 1. Binding protein with a strong affinity to the bleomycin family of antibiotics. Binds to CL990; an antimitotic-antibiotic compound. From Klebsiella pneumoniae.
   3823..3944    +  polyA_signal   SV40 poly(A) signal: SV40 polyadenylation signal
   4017..4033    -  protein_bind   lac operator: The lac repressor binds to the lac operator to inhibit transcription in E. coli. This inhibition can be relieved by adding lactose or isopropyl-β-D-thiogalactopyranoside (IPTG). lac repressor encoded by lacI
   4041..4071    -  promoter       lac promoter: promoter for the E. coli lac operon
   4086..4107    -  protein_bind   CAP binding site: CAP binding activates transcription in the presence of cAMP. E. coli catabolite activator protein
   4120..4212    -  CDS            lacI (fragment): lac repressor; lacI; The lac repressor binds to the lac operator to inhibit transcription in E. coli. This inhibition can be relieved by adding lactose or isopropyl-β-D-thiogalactopyranoside (IPTG).
   4395..4983    -  rep_origin     ori: high-copy-number ColE1/pMB1/pBR322/pUC origin of replication
   5154..6014    -  CDS            AmpR: β-lactamase; bla; confers resistance to ampicillin, carbenicillin, and related antibiotics
   6015..6119    -  promoter       AmpR promoter: bla
>Addgene plasmid #46650 | pcDNA3.2 mir-1-1 reporter cel-lsy-6 | analyzer sequence | sequence record 66014
GACGGATCGGGAGATCTCCCGATCCCCTATGGTCGACTCTCAGTACAATCTGCTCTGATGCCGCATAGTT
AAGCCAGTATCTGCTCCCTGCTTGTGTGTTGGAGGTCGCTGAGTAGTGCGCGAGCAAAATTTAAGCTACA
ACAAGGCAAGGCTTGACCGACAATTGCATGAAGAATCTGCTTAGGGTTAGGCGTTTTGCGCTGCTTCGCG
ATGTACGGGCCAGATATACGCGTTGACATTGATTATTGACTAGTTATTAATAGTAATCAATTACGGGGTC
ATTAGTTCATAGCCCATATATGGAGTTCCGCGTTACATAACTTACGGTAAATGGCCCGCCTGGCTGACCG
CCCAACGACCCCCGCCCATTGACGTCAATAATGACGTATGTTCCCATAGTAACGCCAATAGGGACTTTCC
ATTGACGTCAATGGGTGGACTATTTACGGTAAACTGCCCACTTGGCAGTACATCAAGTGTATCATATGCC
AAGTACGCCCCCTATTGACGTCAATGACGGTAAATGGCCCGCCTGGCATTATGCCCAGTACATGACCTTA
TGGGACTTTCCTACTTGGCAGTACATCTACGTATTAGTCATCGCTATTACCATGGTGATGCGGTTTTGGC
AGTACATCAATGGGCGTGGATAGCGGTTTGACTCACGGGGATTTCCAAGTCTCCACCCCATTGACGTCAA
TGGGAGTTTGTTTTGGCACCAAAATCAACGGGACTTTCCAAAATGTCGTAACAACTCCGCCCCATTGACG
CAAATGGGCGGTAGGCGTGTACGGTGGGAGGTCTATATAAGCAGAGCTCTCTGGCTAACTAGAGAACCCA
CTGCTTACTGGCTTATCGAAATTAATACGACTCACTATAGGGAGACCCAAGCTGGCTAGTTAAGCTATCA
ACAAGTTTGTACAAAAAAGCAGGCTCATATGGCAATTGAGCAAAGCATCTGCAGGTGCCTGATATTTTAC
GGCTTCCGCCCATTACCGTAGCTGAAAGAGTATAAATAGAAGATTCATCGTTCAAATGTTTAATGTTCGA
CTTTTCAAATAATGTATTCCTACTAATTTCTGAAAAATAAGCCATCAAATGCGTCTAGTATCAAAATCAT
GTAAAAACTGTAAAACAGATTTTGTATGAGACGCATTTCGATGACGGGCACAACAGAGACACCGCCCATA
AGACGGTATCTTTTGATGGTAAGAGGTGTGAATCTATAATACGACTGTGTGATCCATGTGTCGGTTAAGC
TTACCCAGCTTTCTTGTACAAAGTGGTTGATCTAGAGGGCCCGCAGTGGGGTCAGCTTCTACCGGGGCGG
CGTCCCGGGGTCTTGGAACTGCATGCAGACTGCCTGCTTGGGAAACATACTTCTTTATATGCCCATATGG
ACCTGCTAAGCTATGGAATGTAAAGAAGTATGTATCTCAGGCCGGGACCTCTCTCGCCGCACTGAGGGGC
ACTCCACACCACGGGGGCCGCCGCGGCCGACAGCCAGCCAGGCGGCTGTGGTGGGGGTGAGGCTGGGGCG
GCAGGCTGCCTGGGCGTTGGTGGACGGTCGTGTCCCCGCCAGCATTGTTCTGTCACTTTGCCTGTGTCAG
CAGGTGGAAGTGCTCACCAGACATTCGAAGGTAAGCCTATCCCTAACCCTCTCCTCGGTCTCGATTCTAC
GCGTACCGGTTAGTAATGAGTTTAAACGGGGGAGGCTAACTGAAACACGGAAGGAGACAATACCGGAAGG
AACCCGCGCTATGACGGCAATAAAAAGACAGAATAAAACGCACGGGTGTTGGGTCGTTTGTTCATAAACG
CGGGGTTCGGTCCCAGGGCTGGCACTCTGTCGATACCCCACCGAGACCCCATTGGGGCCAATACGCCCGC
GTTTCTTCCTTTTCCCCACCCCACCCCCCAAGTTCGGGTGAAGGCCCAGGGCTCGCAGCCAACGTCGGGG
CGGCAGGCCCTGCCATAGCAGATCTGCGCAGCTGGGGCTCTAGGGGGTATCCCC
[124 nt withheld, positions 2015-2138]
C
[32 nt withheld, positions 2140-2171]
CA
[57 nt withheld, positions 2174-2230]
A
[49 nt withheld, positions 2232-2280]
CCTTTGACGTTGGAGTCCACGTTCTTT
[37 nt withheld, positions 2308-2344]
ACCCTATCTCGGTCTATTCTTTTGATTTATAAGGGATTTTGGGGATTTCGGCCTATTGGTTAAAAAATGA
GCTGATTTAACAAAAATTTAACGCGAATTAATTCTGTGGAATGTGTGTCAGTTAGGGTGTGGAAAGTCCC
CAGGCTCCCCAGCAGGCAGAAGTATGCAAAGCATGCATCTCAATTAGTCAGCAACCAGGTGTGGAAAGTC
CCCAGGCTCCCCAGCAGGCAGAAGTATGCAAAGCATGCATCTCAATTAGTCAGCAACCATAGTCCCGCCC
CTAACTCCGCCCATCCCGCCCCTAACTCCGCCCAGTTCCGCCCATTCTCCGCCCCATGGCTGACTAATTT
TTTTTATTTATGCAGAGGCCGAGGCCGCCTCTGCCTCTGAGCTATTCCAGAAGTAGTGAGGAGGCTTTTT
TGGAGGCCTAGGCTTTTGCAAAAAGCTCCCGGGAGCTTGTATATCCATTTTCGGATCTGATCAAGAGACA
GGATGAGGATCGTTTCGCATGATTGAACAAGATGGATTGCACGCAGGTTCTCCGGCCGCTTGGGTGGAGA
GGCTATTCGGCTATGACTGGGCACAACAGACAATCGGCTGCTCTGATGCCGCCGTGTTCCGGCTGTCAGC
GCAGGGGCGCCCGGTTCTTTTTGTCAAGACCGACCTGTCCGGTGCCCTGAATGAACTGCAGGACGAGGCA
GCGCGGCTATCGTGGCTGGCCACGACGGGCGTTCCTTGCGCAGCTGTGCTCGACGTTGTCACTGAAGCGG
GAAGGGACTGGCTGCTATTGGGCGAAGTGCCGGGGCAGGATCTCCTGTCATCTCACCTTGCTCCTGCCGA
GAAAGTATCCATCATGGCTGATGCAATGCGGCGGCTGCATACGCTTGATCCGGCTACCTGCCCATTCGAC
CACCAAGCGAAACATCGCATCGAGCGAGCACGTACTCGGATGGAAGCCGGTCTTGTCGATCAGGATGATC
TGGACGAAGAGCATCAGGGGCTCGCGCCAGCCGAACTGTTCGCCAGGCTCAAGGCGCGCATGCCCGACGG
CGAGGATCTCGTCGTGACCCATGGCGATGCCTGCTTGCCGAATATCATGGTGGAAAATGGCCGCTTTTCT
GGATTCATCGACTGTGGCCGGCTGGGTGTGGCGGACCGCTATCAGGACATAGCGTTGGCTACCCGTGATA
TTGCTGAAGAGCTTGGCGGCGAATGGGCTGACCGCTTCCTCGTGCTTTACGGTATCGCCGCTCCCGATTC
GCAGCGCATCGCCTTCTATCGCCTTCTTGACGAGTTCTTCTGAGCGGGACTCTGGGGTTCGCGAAATGAC
CGACCAAGCGACGCCCAACCTGCCATCACGAGATTTCGATTCCACCGCCGCCTTCTATGAAAGGTTGGGC
TTCGGAATCGTTTTCCGGGACGCCGGCTGGATGATCCTCCAGCGCGGGGATCTCATGCTGGAGTTCTTCG
CCCACCCCAACTTGTTTATTGCAGCTTATAATGGTTACAAATAAAGCAATAGCATCACAAATTTCACAAA
TAAAGCATTTTTTTCACTGCATTCTAGTTGTGGTTTGTCCAAACTCATCAATGTATCTTATCATGTCTGT
ATACCGTCGACCTCTAGCTAGAGCTTGGCGTAATCATGGTCATAGCTGTTTCCTGTGTGAAATTGTTATC
CGCTCACAATTCCACACAACATACGAGCCGGAAGCATAAAGTGTAAAGCCTGGGGTGCCTAATGAGTGAG
CTAACTCACATTAATTGCGTTGCGCTCACTGCCCGCTTTCCAGTCGGGAAACCTGTCGTGCCAGCTGCAT
TAATGAATCGGCCAACGCGCGGGGAGAGGCGGTTTGCGTATTGGGCGCTCTTCCGCTTCCTCGCTCACTG
ACTCGCTGCGCTCGGTCGTTCGGCTGCGGCGAGCGGTATCAGCTCACTCAAAGGCGGTAATACGGTTATC
CACAGAATCAGGGGATAACGCAGGAAAGAACATGTGAGCAAAAGGCCAGCAAAAGGCCAGGAACCGTAAA
AAGGCCGCGTTGCTGGCGTTTTTCCATAGGCTCCGCCCCCCTGACGAGCATCACAAAAATCGACGCTCAA
GTCAGAGGTGGCGAAACCCGACAGGACTATAAAGATACCAGGCGTTTCCCCCTGGAAGCTCCCTCGTGCG
CTCTCCTGTTCCGACCCTGCCGCTTACCGGATACCTGTCCGCCTTTCTCCCTTCGGGAAGCGTGGCGCTT
TCTCAATGCTCACGCTGTAGGTATCTCAGTTCGGTGTAGGTCGTTCGCTCCAAGCTGGGCTGTGTGCACG
AACCCCCCGTTCAGCCCGACCGCTGCGCCTTATCCGGTAACTATCGTCTTGAGTCCAACCCGGTAAGACA
CGACTTATCGCCACTGGCAGCAGCCACTGGTAACAGGATTAGCAGAGCGAGGTATGTAGGCGGTGCTACA
GAGTTCTTGAAGTGGTGGCCTAACTACGGCTACACTAGAAGGACAGTATTTGGTATCTGCGCTCTGCTGA
AGCCAGTTACCTTCGGAAAAAGAGTTGGTAGCTCTTGATCCGGCAAACAAACCACCGCTGGTAGCGGTGG
TTTTTTTGTTTGCAAGCAGCAGATTACGCGCAGAAAAAAAGGATCTCAAGAAGATCCTTTGATCTTTTCT
ACGGGGTCTGACGCTCAGTGGAACGAAAACTCACGTTAAGGGATTTTGGTCATGAGATTATCAAAAAGGA
TCTTCACCTAGATCCTTTTAAATTAAAAATGAAGTTTTAAATCAATCTAAAGTATATATGAGTAAACTTG
GTCTGACAGTTACCAATGCTTAATCAGTGAGGCACCTATCTCAGCGATCTGTCTATTTCGTTCATCCATA
GTTGCCTGACTCCCCGTCGTGTAGATAACTACGATACGGGAGGGCTTACCATCTGGCCCCAGTGCTGCAA
TGATACCGCGAGACCCACGCTCACCGGCTCCAGATTTATCAGCAATAAACCAGCCAGCCGGAAGGGCCGA
GCGCAGAAGTGGTCCTGCAACTTTATCCGCCTCCATCCAGTCTATTAATTGTTGCCGGGAAGCTAGAGTA
AGTAGTTCGCCAGTTAATAGTTTGCGCAACGTTGTTGCCATTGCTACAGGCATCGTGGTGTCACGCTCGT
CGTTTGGTATGGCTTCATTCAGCTCCGGTTCCCAACGATCAAGGCGAGTTACATGATCCCCCATGTTGTG
CAAAAAAGCGGTTAGCTCCTTCGGTCCTCCGATCGTTGTCAGAAGTAAGTTGGCCGCAGTGTTATCACTC
ATGGTTATGGCAGCACTGCATAATTCTCTTACTGTCATGCCATCCGTAAGATGCTTTTCTGTGACTGGTG
AGTACTCAACCAAGTCATTCTGAGAATAGTGTATGCGGCGACCGAGTTGCTCTTGCCCGGCGTCAATACG
GGATAATACCGCGCCACATAGCAGAACTTTAAAAGTGCTCATCATTGGAAAACGTTCTTCGGGGCGAAAA
CTCTCAAGGATCTTACCGCTGTTGAGATCCAGTTCGATGTAACCCACTCGTGCACCCAACTGATCTTCAG
CATCTTTTACTTTCACCAGCGTTTCTGGGTGAGCAAAAACAGGAAGGCAAAATGCCGCAAAAAAGGGAAT
AAGGGCGACACGGAAATGTTGAATACTCATACTCTTCCTTTTTCAATATTATTGAAGCATTTATCAGGGT
TATTGTCTCATGAGCGGATACATATTTGAATGTATTTAGAAAAATAAACAAATAGGGGTTCCGCGCACAT
TTCCCCGAAAAGTGCCACCTGACGTC
