>Addgene plasmid #46650 | pcDNA3.2 mir-1-1 reporter cel-lsy-6 | addgene partial sequence | sequence record 67892 | CMV-F 5'-CGCAAATGGGCGGTAGGCGTG-3'
ACTAGAGAACCCACTGCTTACTGGCTTATCGAAATTAATACGACTCACTATAGGGAGACCCAAGCTGGCT
AGTTAAGCTATCAACAAGTTTGTACAAAAAAGCAGGCTCATATGGCAATTGAGCAAAGCATCTGCAGGTG
CCTGATATTTTACGGCTTCCGCCCATTACCGTAGCTGAAAGAGTATAAATAGAAGATTCATCGTTCAAAT
GTTTAATGTTCGACTTTTCAAATAATGTATTCCTACTAATTTCTGAAAAATAAGCCATCAAATGCGTCTA
GTATCAAAATCATGTAAAAACTGTAAAACAGATTTTGTATGAGACGCATTTCGATGACGGGCACAACAGA
GACACCGCCCATAAGACGGTATCTTTTGATGGTAAGAGGTGTGAATCTATAATACGACTGTGTGATCCAT
GTGTCGGTTAAGCTTACCCAGCTTTCTTGTACAAAGTGGTTGATCTAGAGGGCCCGCAGTGGGGTCAGCT
TCTACCGGGGCGGCGTCCCGGGGTCTTGGAACTGCATGCAGACTGCCTGCTTGGGAAACATACTTCTTTA
TATGCCCATATGGACCTGCTAAGCTATGGAATGTAAAGAAGTATGTATCTCAGGCCGGGACCTCTCTCGC
CGCACTGAGGGGCACTCCACACCACGGGGGCCGCCGCGGCCGACAGCCAGCCAGGCGGCTGTGGTGGGGG
TGAGGCTGGGGCGGCAGGCTGCCTGGGCGTTGGTGGACGGTCGTGTCCCCGCCAGCATTGTTCTGTCACT
TTGCCTGTGTCAGCAGGTGGAAGTGCTCACCAGACATTCGAAGGTAAGCCTATCCCTAACCCTCTCCTCG
GTCTCGATTCTACGCGTACCGGTTAGTAATGAGTTTAAACGGGGGAGGCTAACTGAAACACGGAAGGAGA
CAATACCGGA
